>Addgene plasmid #172928 | pRSETA_crE6 | addgene full sequence | sequence record 340008 | Addgene NGS Result
GATCTCGATCCCGCGAAATTAATACGACTCACTATAGGGAGACCACAACGGTTTCCCTCTAGAAATAATT
TTGTTTAACTTTAAGAAGGAGATATACATATGCATCATCATCACCATCATGTGAGCAAAGGTGAAGAACT
GTTTACCGGTGTTGTTCCGATTCTGGTTGAACTGGATGGTGACGTTAATGGTCACAAATTTTCAGTTAGC
GGTGAAGGCGAAGGTGATGCAACCTATGGTAAACTGACCCTGAAATTTATCTGTACCACCGGCAAACTGC
CGGTTCCGTGGCCGACCCTGGTTACCACCCTGAGCTGGGGTGTTCAGTGTTTTGCACGTTATCCGGATCA
CATGAAACAGCACGATTTTTTCAAAAGCGCAATGCCGGAAGGTTATGTTCAAGAACGTACCATCTTCTTC
AAAGATGACGGCAACTATAAAACCCGTGCCGAAGTTAAATTTGAAGGTGATACCCTGGTGAATCGCATTG
AACTGAAAGGCATCGATTTTAAAGAGGATGGTAATATCCTGGGCCACAAACTGGAATATAATGCCATTCA
TGGCAACGTGTATATCACCGCAGATAAACAGAAAAACGGCATCAAAGCAAATTTTGGCCTGAACTGCAAT
ATTGAAGATGGTTCAGTTCAGCTGGCAGATCATTATCAGCAGAATACCCCGATTGGTGATGGTCCGGTTC
TGCTGCCGGATAATCATTATCTGAGCACCCAGAGCAAACTGAGCAAAGATCCGAATGAAAAACGTGATCA
CATGGTGCTGCTGGAATTTGTTACCGCAGCAGGTATTACCCTGGGTATGGATGAACTGTATAAAGGTAGC
GGTGGTAGTGGTGGTTCAGGTGGCTCTGGTGGCAGCGGTGGATCCGGTGCAGAAGCAGCAGCAAAAGAAG
CCGCTGCCAAAGAAGCGGCAGCGAAAGAGGCTGCCGCAAAAGAGGCAGCAGCGAAAGAAGCAGCGGCTAA
AGCAGGTTCAGGCGGTTCTGGGGGTTCTGGCGGTAGCGGAGGCTCAGGTGGTTCCATGGTGTCAAAAGGC
GAGGAACTGTTCACAGGCGTGGTGCCGATCCTGGTAGAGCTGGACGGGGATGTGAATGGCCATAAATTCA
GCGTTTCAGGTGAAGGTGAGGGCGACGCCACGTACGGAAAACTGACACTGAAATTCATTTGCACAACAGG
TAAACTGCCTGTGCCTTGGCCTACACTGGTGACCACCTTTGGTTATGGTCTGATGTGCTTTGCTCGCTAT
CCTGACCACATGAAACAACATGATTTCTTTAAATCTGCCATGCCTGAAGGCTACGTGCAAGAGCGCACCA
TTTTTTTCAAAGACGATGGGAATTACAAAACACGTGCGGAGGTGAAATTCGAGGGCGATACACTGGTTAA
CCGTATCGAGCTGAAAGGTATCGACTTCAAAGAGGACGGAAACATTCTGGGTCATAAACTGGAATACAAC
TACAACAGCCATAACGTGTACATCATGGCCGACAAACAAAAAAACGGGATTAAAGTGAACTTCAAAATCC
GCCACAACATCGAAGATGGCAGCGTGCAGCTGGCCGACCACTATCAACAAAACACACCGATCGGCGACGG
TCCTGTGCTGCTGCCAGACAACCACTATCTGTCATATCAGAGCGCACTGTCAAAAGATCCTAACGAGAAA
CGCGACCACATGGTTCTGCTGGAATTCGTGACAGCCGCTGGCATTACACTGGGCATGGACGAGCTGTACA
AATAAAAGCTTGATCCGGCTGCTAACAAAGCCCGAAAGGAAGCTGAGTTGGCTGCTGCCACCGCTGAGCA
ATAACTAGCATAACCCCTTGGGGCCTCTAAACGGGTCTTGAGGGGTTTTTTGCTGAAAGGAGGAACTATA
TCCGGATCTGGCGTAATAGCGAAGAGGCCCGCACCGATCGCCCTTCCCAACAGTTGCGCAGCCTGAATGG
CGAATGGG
[124 nt withheld, positions 1969-2092]
C
[91 nt withheld, positions 2094-2184]
A
[49 nt withheld, positions 2186-2234]
CCTTTGACGTTGGAGTCCACGTTCTTT
[37 nt withheld, positions 2262-2298]
ACCCTATCTCGGTCTATTCTTTTGATTTATAAGGGATTTTGCCGATTTCGGCCTATTGGTTAAAAAATGA
GCTGATTTAACAAAAATTTAACGCGAATTTTAACAAAATATTAACGCTTACAATTTAGGTGGCACTTTTC
GGGGAAATGTGCGCGGAACCCCTATTTGTTTATTTTTCTAAATACATTCAAATATGTATCCGCTCATGAG
ACAATAACCCTGATAAATGCTTCAATAATATTGAAAAAGGAAGAGTATGAGTATTCAACATTTCCGTGTC
GCCCTTATTCCCTTTTTTGCGGCATTTTGCCTTCCTGTTTTTGCTCACCCAGAAACGCTGGTGAAAGTAA
AAGATGCTGAAGATCAGTTGGGTGCACGAGTGGGTTACATCGAACTGGATCTCAACAGCGGTAAGATCCT
TGAGAGTTTTCGCCCCGAAGAACGTTTTCCAATGATGAGCACTTTTAAAGTTCTGCTATGTGGCGCGGTA
TTATCCCGTATTGACGCCGGGCAAGAGCAACTCGGTCGCCGCATACACTATTCTCAGAATGACTTGGTTG
AGTACTCACCAGTCACAGAAAAGCATCTTACGGATGGCATGACAGTAAGAGAATTATGCAGTGCTGCCAT
AACCATGAGTGATAACACTGCGGCCAACTTACTTCTGACAACGATCGGAGGACCGAAGGAGCTAACCGCT
TTTTTGCACAACATGGGGGATCATGTAACTCGCCTTGATCGTTGGGAACCGGAGCTGAATGAAGCCATAC
CAAACGACGAGCGTGACACCACGATGCCTGTAGCAATGGCAACAACGTTGCGCAAACTATTAACTGGCGA
ACTACTTACTCTAGCTTCCCGGCAACAATTAATAGACTGGATGGAGGCGGATAAAGTTGCAGGACCACTT
CTGCGCTCGGCCCTTCCGGCTGGCTGGTTTATTGCTGATAAATCTGGAGCCGGTGAGCGTGGGTCTCGCG
GTATCATTGCAGCACTGGGGCCAGATGGTAAGCCCTCCCGTATCGTAGTTATCTACACGACGGGGAGTCA
GGCAACTATGGATGAACGAAATAGACAGATCGCTGAGATAGGTGCCTCACTGATTAAGCATTGGTAACTG
TCAGACCAAGTTTACTCATATATACTTTAGATTGATTTAAAACTTCATTTTTAATTTAAAAGGATCTAGG
TGAAGATCCTTTTTGATAATCTCATGACCAAAATCCCTTAACGTGAGTTTTCGTTCCACTGAGCGTCAGA
CCCCGTAGAAAAGATCAAAGGATCTTCTTGAGATCCTTTTTTTCTGCGCGTAATCTGCTGCTTGCAAACA
AAAAAACCACCGCTACCAGCGGTGGTTTGTTTGCCGGATCAAGAGCTACCAACTCTTTTTCCGAAGGTAA
CTGGCTTCAGCAGAGCGCAGATACCAAATACTGTTCTTCTAGTGTAGCCGTAGTTAGGCCACCACTTCAA
GAACTCTGTAGCACCGCCTACATACCTCGCTCTGCTAATCCTGTTACCAGTGGCTGCTGCCAGTGGCGAT
AAGTCGTGTCTTACCGGGTTGGACTCAAGACGATAGTTACCGGATAAGGCGCAGCGGTCGGGCTGAACGG
GGGGTTCGTGCACACAGCCCAGCTTGGAGCGAACGACCTACACCGAACTGAGATACCTACAGCGTGAGCT
ATGAGAAAGCGCCACGCTTCCCGAAGGGAGAAAGGCGGACAGGTATCCGGTAAGCGGCAGGGTCGGAACA
GGAGAGCGCACGAGGGAGCTTCCAGGGGGAAACGCCTGGTATCTTTATAGTCCTGTCGGGTTTCGCCACC
TCTGACTTGAGCGTCGATTTTTGTGATGCTCGTCAGGGGGGCGGAGCCTATGGAAAAACGCCAGCAACGC
GGCCTTTTTACGGTTCCTGGCCTTTTGCTGGCCTTTTGCTCACATGTTCTTTCCTGCGTTATCCCCTGAT
TCTGTGGATAACCGTATTACCGCCTTTGAGTGAGCTGATACCGCTCGCCGCAGCCGAACGACCGAGCGCA
GCGAGTCAGTGAGCGAGGAAGCGGAAGAGCGCCCAATACGCAAACCGCCTCTCCCCGCGCGTTGGCCGAT
TCATTAATGCAG
Features (pLannotate 1.2.2; 12 found; start..end, strand, type, name):
     20..38      +  promoter       T7 promoter: promoter for bacteriophage T7 RNA polymerase
     70..92      +  RBS            RBS: efficient ribosome binding site from bacteriophage T7 gene 10 (Olins and Rangwala, 1989)
    121..834     +  CDS            mCerulean3: mCerulean3 is a basic (constitutively fluorescent) cyan fluorescent protein published in 2011, derived from Aequorea victoria. It is reported to be a somewhat slowly-maturing monomer with very low acid sensitivity.
   1036..1752    +  CDS            Citrine: Citrine is a basic (constitutively fluorescent) yellow fluorescent protein published in 2001, derived from Aequorea victoria. It has moderate acid sensitivity.
   1768..1817    +  CDS            SET1 (fragment): solubility-enhancement tag derived from T7 phage gene 10B
   1825..1872    +  terminator     T7 terminator: transcription terminator for bacteriophage T7 RNA polymerase
   1898..1964    +  CDS            lacZα (fragment): LacZα fragment of β-galactosidase; lacZ fragment
   1969..2397    +  rep_origin     f1 ori (sequence partly withheld): f1 bacteriophage origin of replication; arrow indicates direction of (+) strand synthesis
   2450..2554    +  promoter       AmpR promoter: bla
   2555..3415    +  CDS            AmpR: β-lactamase; bla; confers resistance to ampicillin, carbenicillin, and related antibiotics
   3586..4174    +  rep_origin     ori: high-copy-number ColE1/pMB1/pBR322/pUC origin of replication
   4357..4410    +  CDS            lacI (fragment): lac repressor; lacI; The lac repressor binds to the lac operator to inhibit transcription in E. coli. This inhibition can be relieved by adding lactose or isopropyl-β-D-thiogalactopyranoside (IPTG).
