[The description below was written by a language model from this plasmid's Addgene catalogue record and pLannotate feature annotations shown in this document.]
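Description:
pRSETA_crE6 is a bacterial expression plasmid built on the pRSETA backbone that encodes a genetically encoded FRET probe for macromolecular crowding, designed for production in E. coli. It is a high-copy plasmid replicating from a ColE1/pUC-type origin and selected with ampicillin through the β-lactamase (AmpR) gene and its own promoter. An f1 bacteriophage origin is also present, a standard backbone element that permits single-stranded DNA production. The sequenced record is 4,410 nt, consistent with the stated backbone plus a synthetic insert of about 1.66 kb cloned between NdeI and HindIII.

The sensor open reading frame is driven by the T7 promoter with the efficient T7 gene 10 ribosome binding site and is followed by the T7 terminator, so expression requires a host supplying T7 RNA polymerase. The insert consists of the cyan donor mCerulean3 followed by the yellow acceptor annotated as Citrine (mCitrine according to the catalogue entry). These are separated by a gap of roughly 200 bp that corresponds to the linker, described as one helix and two GSG linkers. The catalogue lists an N-terminal His tag on the insert, useful for affinity purification, although the feature table does not annotate it separately. In sensors of this type, crowding compresses the flexible linker, bringing the two fluorescent proteins closer and raising FRET efficiency. Linker variants such as this one allow the effect of linker design on the probe's response to be compared. The short SET1, lacZα and lacI fragments in the annotation appear to be backbone remnants rather than functional elements.
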