Addgene plasmid #172928: pRSETA_crE6
Purpose: Crowding FRET sensor with mCerulean3 and mCitrine for E. coli expression. Linker comprises 1 helix and 2 GSG linkers
Depositing lab: Arnold Boersma. Depositing organization: University of Groningen. Publication: Design and Properties of Genetically Encoded Probes for Sensing Macromolecular Crowding. Liu B, Aberg C, van Eerden FJ, Marrink SJ, Poolman B, Boersma AJ. Biophys J. 2017 May 9;112(9):1929-1939. doi: 10.1016/j.bpj.2017.04.004. PubMed 28494963.
Backbone
  Vector backbone: pRSETA
  Backbone size w/o insert (bp): 2753
  Vector type: Bacterial Expression
Growth in bacteria
  Bacterial resistance: Ampicillin, 100 μg/mL
  Growth temperature: 37°C
  Growth strain: DH5alpha
  Copy number: High Copy
Gene/Insert
  Gene/Insert name: CrowdingSensorE6
  Species: Synthetic
  Insert size (bp): 1657
  Promoter: T7
  Tag / fusion protein: His (N terminal on insert)
  Cloning method: Restriction Enzyme; 5′ cloning site NdeI (unknown if destroyed); 3′ cloning site HindIII (unknown if destroyed)
Terms and licenses: Academic/Nonprofit Terms; Industry Terms: Not Available to Industry
How to cite: pRSETA_crE6 was a gift from Arnold Boersma (Addgene plasmid # 172928 ; http://n2t.net/addgene:172928 ; RRID:Addgene_172928)
